Addgene plasmid #13111: pc3XB-ZF12
Depositing lab: Keith Joung. Depositing organization: Massachusetts General Hospital. Publication: Standardized reagents and protocols for engineering zinc finger nucleases by modular assembly. Wright DA, Thibodeau-Beganny S, Sander JD, Winfrey RJ, Hirsh AS, Eichtinger M, Fu F, Porteus MH, Dobbs D, Voytas DF, Joung JK. Nat Protoc. 2006;1(3):1637-52. doi: 10.1038/nprot.2006.259 PubMed 17406455.
Backbone
  Vector backbone: pc3XB
  Backbone manufacturer: Modified Invitrogen pcDNA3
  Backbone size w/o insert (bp): 5400
  Vector type: Mammalian Expression
  Selectable markers: Neomycin (select with G418)
Growth in bacteria
  Bacterial resistance: Ampicillin, 100 μg/mL
  Growth temperature: 37°C
  Growth strain: XL1 Blue
  Copy number: High Copy
Gene/Insert
  Gene/Insert name: ZF12
  Insert size (bp): 90
  Cloning method: Restriction Enzyme; 5′ cloning site XbaI (not destroyed); 3′ cloning site BamHI (not destroyed)
  Sequencing primers: 5′ T7
Terms and licenses: Academic/Nonprofit Terms; Industry Terms: Not Available to Industry
Depositor comments: Part of the Zinc Finger Consortium Modular Assembly Kit v1.0. Finger protein sequence: PGEKPHICHIQGCGKVYGQSSHLTRHLRWH. Target DNA sequence: GGT. This zinc finger is derived from the Sangamo module set.
How to cite: pc3XB-ZF12 was a gift from Keith Joung (Addgene plasmid # 13111 ; http://n2t.net/addgene:13111 ; RRID:Addgene_13111)
