[The description below was written by a language model from this plasmid's Addgene catalogue record and pLannotate feature annotations shown in this document.]
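Description:
pc3XB-ZF12 is a module-archive plasmid from the Zinc Finger Consortium Modular Assembly Kit v1.0, built on pc3XB, a modified pcDNA3 mammalian expression backbone. It carries a single 90 bp zinc finger module, ZF12, cloned between XbaI and BamHI sites that are both preserved. According to the depositor, this finger comes from the Sangamo module set and recognises the DNA triplet GGT. The automated annotation labels the 90 bp coding segment as a KLF9 fragment. This most likely reflects sequence similarity among C2H2 zinc finger frameworks rather than the insert's actual origin, since the position and length match the ZF12 module.

The insert sits downstream of the CMV immediate-early enhancer and promoter and a T7 promoter, and upstream of the bGH polyadenylation signal. The T7 site also serves as the sequencing primer site. A separate cassette places the neomycin phosphotransferase gene under the SV40 early promoter, followed by an SV40 poly(A) signal, which allows G418 selection in mammalian cells. In E. coli the plasmid is maintained by a high-copy ColE1/pUC-type origin and selected through the ampicillin resistance gene. An f1 origin is also present. Short annotated fragments such as bom, an HIV-1 LTR piece, ble, lacI and lac promoter elements appear to be backbone remnants or similarity hits rather than functional parts.

The plasmid is mainly a standardised source of one finger. Individual modules from the kit are joined by restriction-based subcloning into multi-finger arrays with chosen DNA-binding specificity, which are then used to engineer zinc finger nucleases.
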