Features (pLannotate 1.2.2; 20 found; start..end, strand, type, name):
     28..80      -  misc_feature   bom (fragment): basis of mobility region from pBR322
    235..614     +  enhancer       CMV enhancer: human cytomegalovirus immediate early enhancer
    615..818     +  promoter       CMV promoter: human cytomegalovirus (CMV) immediate early promoter
    814..847     +  LTR            5' LTR (truncated) (fragment): truncated 5' long terminal repeat (LTR) from HIV-1
    863..881     +  promoter       T7 promoter: promoter for bacteriophage T7 RNA polymerase
    927..1016    +  CDS            KLF9 (fragment): KLF9_HUMAN - Also known as BTEB, BTEB1. Experimental evidence at protein level: Swiss-Prot protein existence level 1. Transcription factor that binds to GC box promoter elements. Selectively activates mRNA synthesis from genes containing tandem repeats of GC boxes but represses genes with a single GC box. Acts as an epidermal circadian transcription factor regulating keratinocyte proliferation (PubMed:22711835). From Homo sapiens (Human).
   1068..1292    +  polyA_signal   bGH poly(A) signal: bovine growth hormone polyadenylation signal
   1296..1317    +  promoter       SV40 promoter (fragment): SV40 enhancer and early promoter
   1338..1766    +  rep_origin     f1 ori (sequence partly withheld): f1 bacteriophage origin of replication; arrow indicates direction of (+) strand synthesis
   1780..2109    +  promoter       SV40 promoter: SV40 enhancer and early promoter
   2180..2971    +  CDS            neo: KKA2_KLEPN - Also known as kan, nptII. Experimental evidence at protein level: Swiss-Prot protein existence level 1. Resistance to kanamycin, neomycin, paromomycin, ribostamycin, butirosin and gentamicin B. From Klebsiella pneumoniae.
   2995..3153    +  CDS            ble (fragment): BLE_KLEPN - Experimental evidence at protein level: Swiss-Prot protein existence level 1. Binding protein with a strong affinity to the bleomycin family of antibiotics. Binds to CL990; an antimitotic-antibiotic compound. From Klebsiella pneumoniae.
   3148..3269    +  polyA_signal   SV40 poly(A) signal: SV40 polyadenylation signal
   3342..3358    -  protein_bind   lac operator: The lac repressor binds to the lac operator to inhibit transcription in E. coli. This inhibition can be relieved by adding lactose or isopropyl-β-D-thiogalactopyranoside (IPTG). lac repressor encoded by lacI
   3366..3396    -  promoter       lac promoter: promoter for the E. coli lac operon
   3411..3432    -  protein_bind   CAP binding site: CAP binding activates transcription in the presence of cAMP. E. coli catabolite activator protein
   3445..3537    -  CDS            lacI (fragment): lac repressor; lacI; The lac repressor binds to the lac operator to inhibit transcription in E. coli. This inhibition can be relieved by adding lactose or isopropyl-β-D-thiogalactopyranoside (IPTG).
   3720..4305    -  rep_origin     ori: high-copy-number ColE1/pMB1/pBR322/pUC origin of replication
   4476..5336    -  CDS            AmpR: β-lactamase; bla; confers resistance to ampicillin, carbenicillin, and related antibiotics
   5337..5441    -  promoter       AmpR promoter: bla
>Addgene plasmid #13111 | pc3XB-ZF12 | depositor full sequence | sequence record 7460 | Author sequence
GACGGATCGGGAGATCTCCCGATCCCCTATGGTGCACTCTCAGTACAATCTGCTCTGATGCCGCATAGTT
AAGCCAGTATCTGCTCCCTGCTTGTGTGTTGGAGGTCGCTGAGTAGTGCGCGAGCAAAATTTAAGCTACA
ACAAGGCAAGGCTTGACCGACAATTGCATGAAGAATCTGCTTAGGGTTAGGCGTTTTGCGCTGCTTCGCG
ATGTACGGGCCAGATATACGCGTTGACATTGATTATTGACTAGTTATTAATAGTAATCAATTACGGGGTC
ATTAGTTCATAGCCCATATATGGAGTTCCGCGTTACATAACTTACGGTAAATGGCCCGCCTGGCTGACCG
CCCAACGACCCCCGCCCATTGACGTCAATAATGACGTATGTTCCCATAGTAACGCCAATAGGGACTTTCC
ATTGACGTCAATGGGTGGAGTATTTACGGTAAACTGCCCACTTGGCAGTACATCAAGTGTATCATATGCC
AAGTACGCCCCCTATTGACGTCAATGACGGTAAATGGCCCGCCTGGCATTATGCCCAGTACATGACCTTA
TGGGACTTTCCTACTTGGCAGTACATCTACGTATTAGTCATCGCTATTACCATGGTGATGCGGTTTTGGC
AGTACATCAATGGGCGTGGATAGCGGTTTGACTCACGGGGATTTCCAAGTCTCCACCCCATTGACGTCAA
TGGGAGTTTGTTTTGGCACCAAAATCAACGGGACTTTCCAAAATGTCGTAACAACTCCGCCCCATTGACG
CAAATGGGCGGTAGGCGTGTACGGTGGGAGGTCTATATAAGCAGAGCTCTCTGGCTAACTAGAGAACCCA
CTGCTTACTGGCTTATCGAAATTAATACGACTCACTATAGGGAGACCCAAGCTGGCTAGCGTTTAAACGG
GCCCTCTAGACCCGGGGAGAAGCCGCATATTTGCCACATCCAAGGCTGTGGGAAGGTGTACGGCCAAAGC
AGCCACCTGACACGTCACTTGCGCTGGCATACCGGTGGATCCTCTGCACAGTAGTAAGCTTAAGTTTAAA
CCGCTGATCAGCCTCGACTGTGCCTTCTAGTTGCCAGCCATCTGTTGTTTGCCCCTCCCCCGTGCCTTCC
TTGACCCTGGAAGGTGCCACTCCCACTGTCCTTTCCTAATAAAATGAGGAAATTGCATCGCATTGTCTGA
GTAGGTGTCATTCTATTCTGGGGGGTGGGGTGGGGCAGGACAGCAAGGGGGAGGATTGGGAAGACAATAG
CAGGCATGCTGGGGATGCGGTGGGCTCTATGGCTTCTGAGGCGGAAAGAACCAGCTGGGGCTCTAGGGGG
TATCCCC
[124 nt withheld, positions 1338-1461]
C
[91 nt withheld, positions 1463-1553]
A
[49 nt withheld, positions 1555-1603]
CCTTTGACGTTGGAGTCCACGTTCTTT
[37 nt withheld, positions 1631-1667]
ACCCTATCTCGGTCTATTCTTTTGATTTATAAGGGATTTTGCCGATTTCGGCCTATTGGTTAAAAAATGA
GCTGATTTAACAAAAATTTAACGCGAATTAATTCTGTGGAATGTGTGTCAGTTAGGGTGTGGAAAGTCCC
CAGGCTCCCCAGCAGGCAGAAGTATGCAAAGCATGCATCTCAATTAGTCAGCAACCAGGTGTGGAAAGTC
CCCAGGCTCCCCAGCAGGCAGAAGTATGCAAAGCATGCATCTCAATTAGTCAGCAACCATAGTCCCGCCC
CTAACTCCGCCCATCCCGCCCCTAACTCCGCCCAGTTCCGCCCATTCTCCGCCCCATGGCTGACTAATTT
TTTTTATTTATGCAGAGGCCGAGGCCGCCTCTGCCTCTGAGCTATTCCAGAAGTAGTGAGGAGGCTTTTT
TGGAGGCCTAGGCTTTTGCAAAAAGCTCCCGGCCGGGAGCTTGTATATCCATTTTCGGATCTGATCAAGA
GACAGGATGAGGATCGTTTCGCATGATTGAACAAGATGGATTGCACGCAGGTTCTCCGGCCGCTTGGGTG
GAGAGGCTATTCGGCTATGACTGGGCACAACAGACAATCGGCTGCTCTGATGCCGCCGTGTTCCGGCTGT
CAGCGCAGGGGCGCCCGGTTCTTTTTGTCAAGACCGACCTGTCCGGTGCCCTGAATGAACTGCAGGACGA
GGCAGCGCGGCTATCGTGGCTGGCCACGACGGGCGTTCCTTGCGCAGCTGTGCTCGACGTTGTCACTGAA
GCGGGAAGGGACTGGCTGCTATTGGGCGAAGTGCCGGGGCAGGATCTCCTGTCATCTCACCTTGCTCCTG
CCGAGAAAGTATCCATCATGGCTGATGCAATGCGGCGGCTGCATACGCTTGATCCGGCTACCTGCCCATT
CGACCACCAAGCGAAACATCGCATCGAGCGAGCACGTACTCGGATGGAAGCCGGTCTTGTCGATCAGGAT
GATCTGGACGAAGAGCATCAGGGGCTCGCGCCAGCCGAACTGTTCGCCAGGCTCAAGGCGCGCATGCCCG
ACGGCGAGGATCTCGTCGTGACCCATGGCGATGCCTGCTTGCCGAATATCATGGTGGAAAATGGCCGCTT
TTCTGGATTCATCGACTGTGGCCGGCTGGGTGTGGCGGACCGCTATCAGGACATAGCGTTGGCTACCCGT
GATATTGCTGAAGAGCTTGGCGGCGAATGGGCTGACCGCTTCCTCGTGCTTTACGGTATCGCCGCTCCCG
ATTCGCAGCGCATCGCCTTCTATCGCCTTCTTGACGAGTTCTTCTGAGCGGGACTCTGGGGTTCGAAATG
ACCGACCAAGCGACGCCCAACCTGCCATCACGAGATTTCGATTCCACCGCCGCCTTCTATGAAAGGTTGG
GCTTCGGAATCGTTTTCCGGGACGCCGGCTGGATGATCCTCCAGCGCGGGGATCTCATGCTGGAGTTCTT
CGCCCACCCCAACTTGTTTATTGCAGCTTATAATGGTTACAAATAAAGCAATAGCATCACAAATTTCACA
AATAAAGCATTTTTTTCACTGCATTCTAGTTGTGGTTTGTCCAAACTCATCAATGTATCTTATCATGTCT
GTATACCGTCGACCTCTAGCTAGAGCTTGGCGTAATCATGGTCATAGCTGTTTCCTGTGTGAAATTGTTA
TCCGCTCACAATTCCACACAACATACGAGCCGGAAGCATAAAGTGTAAAGCCTGGGGTGCCTAATGAGTG
AGCTAACTCACATTAATTGCGTTGCGCTCACTGCCCGCTTTCCAGTCGGGAAACCTGTCGTGCCAGCTGC
ATTAATGAATCGGCCAACGCGCGGGGAGAGGCGGTTTGCGTATTGGGCGCTCTTCCGCTTCCTCGCTCAC
TGACTCGCTGCGCTCGGTCGTTCGGCTGCGGCGAGCGGTATCAGCTCACTCAAAGGCGGTAATACGGTTA
TCCACAGAATCAGGGGATAACGCAGGAAAGAACATGTGAGCAAAAGGCCAGCAAAAGGCCAGGAACCGTA
AAAAGGCCGCGTTGCTGGCGTTTTTCCATAGGCTCCGCCCCCCTGACGAGCATCACAAAAATCGACGCTC
AAGTCAGAGGTGGCGAAACCCGACAGGACTATAAAGATACCAGGCGTTTCCCCCTGGAAGCTCCCTCGTG
CGCTCTCCTGTTCCGACCCTGCCGCTTACCGGATACCTGTCCGCCTTTCTCCCTTCGGGAAGCGTGGCGC
TTTCTCATAGCTCACGCTGTAGGTATCTCAGTTCGGTGTAGGTCGTTCGCTCCAAGCTGGGCTGTGTGCA
CGAACCCCCCGTTCAGCCCGACCGCTGCGCCTTATCCGGTAACTATCGTCTTGAGTCCAACCCGGTAAGA
CACGACTTATCGCCACTGGCAGCAGCCACTGGTAACAGGATTAGCAGAGCGAGGTATGTAGGCGGTGCTA
CAGAGTTCTTGAAGTGGTGGCCTAACTACGGCTACACTAGAAGAACAGTATTTGGTATCTGCGCTCTGCT
GAAGCCAGTTACCTTCGGAAAAAGAGTTGGTAGCTCTTGATCCGGCAAACAAACCACCGCTGGTAGCGGT
TTTTTTGTTTGCAAGCAGCAGATTACGCGCAGAAAAAAAGGATCTCAAGAAGATCCTTTGATCTTTTCTA
CGGGGTCTGACGCTCAGTGGAACGAAAACTCACGTTAAGGGATTTTGGTCATGAGATTATCAAAAAGGAT
CTTCACCTAGATCCTTTTAAATTAAAAATGAAGTTTTAAATCAATCTAAAGTATATATGAGTAAACTTGG
TCTGACAGTTACCAATGCTTAATCAGTGAGGCACCTATCTCAGCGATCTGTCTATTTCGTTCATCCATAG
TTGCCTGACTCCCCGTCGTGTAGATAACTACGATACGGGAGGGCTTACCATCTGGCCCCAGTGCTGCAAT
GATACCGCGAGACCCACGCTCACCGGCTCCAGATTTATCAGCAATAAACCAGCCAGCCGGAAGGGCCGAG
CGCAGAAGTGGTCCTGCAACTTTATCCGCCTCCATCCAGTCTATTAATTGTTGCCGGGAAGCTAGAGTAA
GTAGTTCGCCAGTTAATAGTTTGCGCAACGTTGTTGCCATTGCTACAGGCATCGTGGTGTCACGCTCGTC
GTTTGGTATGGCTTCATTCAGCTCCGGTTCCCAACGATCAAGGCGAGTTACATGATCCCCCATGTTGTGC
AAAAAAGCGGTTAGCTCCTTCGGTCCTCCGATCGTTGTCAGAAGTAAGTTGGCCGCAGTGTTATCACTCA
TGGTTATGGCAGCACTGCATAATTCTCTTACTGTCATGCCATCCGTAAGATGCTTTTCTGTGACTGGTGA
GTACTCAACCAAGTCATTCTGAGAATAGTGTATGCGGCGACCGAGTTGCTCTTGCCCGGCGTCAATACGG
GATAATACCGCGCCACATAGCAGAACTTTAAAAGTGCTCATCATTGGAAAACGTTCTTCGGGGCGAAAAC
TCTCAAGGATCTTACCGCTGTTGAGATCCAGTTCGATGTAACCCACTCGTGCACCCAACTGATCTTCAGC
ATCTTTTACTTTCACCAGCGTTTCTGGGTGAGCAAAAACAGGAAGGCAAAATGCCGCAAAAAAGGGAATA
AGGGCGACACGGAAATGTTGAATACTCATACTCTTCCTTTTTCAATATTATTGAAGCATTTATCAGGGTT
ATTGTCTCATGAGCGGATACATATTTGAATGTATTTAGAAAAATAAACAAATAGGGGTTCCGCGCACATT
TCCCCGAAAAGTGCCACCTGACGTC
