>Addgene plasmid #13111 | pc3XB-ZF12 | addgene partial sequence | sequence record 19495 | CMV-F 5'-CGCAAATGGGCGGTAGGCGTG-3'
GAGCTCTCTGGCTACTAGAGAACCCACTGCTTACTGGCTTATCGAAATTAATACGACTCACTATAGGGAG
ACCCAAGCTGGCTAGCGTTTAAACGGGCCCTCTAGACCCGGGGAGAAGCCGCATATTTGCCACATCCAAG
GCTGTGGGAAGGTGTACGGCCAAAGCAGCCACCTGACACGTCACTTGCGCTGGCATACCGGTGGATCCTC
TGCACAGTAGTAAGCTTAAGTTTAAACCGCTGATCAGCCTCGACTGTGCCTTCTAGTTGCCAGCCATCTG
TTGTTTGCCCCTCCCCCGTGCCTTCCTTGACCCTGGAAGGTGCCACTCCCACTGTCCTTTCCTAATAAAA
TGAGGAAATTGCATCGCATTGTCTGAGTAGGTGTCATTCTATTCTGGGGGGTGGGGTGGGGCAGGACAGC
AAGGGGGAGGATTGGGAAGACAATAGCAGGCATGCTGGGGATGCGGTGGGCTCTATGGCTTCTGAGGCGG
AAAGAACCAGCTGGGGCTCTAGGGGGTATCCCC
[124 nt withheld, positions 524-647]
C
[83 nt withheld, positions 649-731]
CTTGATTAGGGTGATGGTTCACGTA
